>Addgene plasmid #195137 | MDM4_Deletion_Downstream_gRNA_2 | addgene full sequence | sequence record 383990 | Addgene NGS Result
CTTGCAGCTCCAGCTTTTGTTCCCTTTAGTGAGGGTTAATTGCGCGCTTGGCGTAATCATGGTCATAGCT
GTTTCCTGTGTGAAATTGTTATCCGCTCACAATTCCACACAACATACGAGCCGGAAGCATAAAGTGTAAA
GCCTGGGGTGCCTAATGAGTGAGCTAACTCACATTAATTGCGTTGCGCTCACTGCCCGCTTTCCAGTCGG
GAAACCTGTCGTGCCAGCTGCATTAATGAATCGGCCAACGCGCGGGGAGAGGCGGTTTGCGTATTGGGCG
CTCTTCCGCTTCCTCGCTCACTGACTCGCTGCGCTCGGTCGTTCGGCTGCGGCGAGCGGTATCAGCTCAC
TCAAAGGCGGTAATACGGTTATCCACAGAATCAGGGGATAACGCAGGAAAGAACATGTGAGCAAAAGGCC
AGCAAAAGGCCAGGAACCGTAAAAAGGCCGCGTTGCTGGCGTTTTTCCATAGGCTCCGCCCCCCTGACGA
GCATCACAAAAATCGACGCTCAAGTCAGAGGTGGCGAAACCCGACAGGACTATAAAGATACCAGGCGTTT
CCCCCTGGAAGCTCCCTCGTGCGCTCTCCTGTTCCGACCCTGCCGCTTACCGGATACCTGTCCGCCTTTC
TCCCTTCGGGAAGCGTGGCGCTTTCTCATAGCTCACGCTGTAGGTATCTCAGTTCGGTGTAGGTCGTTCG
CTCCAAGCTGGGCTGTGTGCACGAACCCCCCGTTCAGCCCGACCGCTGCGCCTTATCCGGTAACTATCGT
CTTGAGTCCAACCCGGTAAGACACGACTTATCGCCACTGGCAGCAGCCACTGGTAACAGGATTAGCAGAG
CGAGGTATGTAGGCGGTGCTACAGAGTTCTTGAAGTGGTGGCCTAACTACGGCTACACTAGAAGAACAGT
ATTTGGTATCTGCGCTCTGCTGAAGCCAGTTACCTTCGGAAAAAGAGTTGGTAGCTCTTGATCCGGCAAA
CAAACCACCGCTGGTAGCGGTGGTTTTTTTGTTTGCAAGCAGCAGATTACGCGCAGAAAAAAAGGATCTC
AAGAAGATCCTTTGATCTTTTCTACGGGGTCTGACGCTCAGTGGAACGAAAACTCACGTTAAGGGATTTT
GGTCATGAGATTATCAAAAAGGATCTTCACCTAGATCCTTTTAAATTAAAAATGAAGTTTTAAATCAATC
TAAAGTATATATGAGTAAACTTGGTCTGACAGTTACCAATGCTTAATCAGTGAGGCACCTATCTCAGCGA
TCTGTCTATTTCGTTCATCCATAGTTGCCTGACTCCCCGTCGTGTAGATAACTACGATACGGGAGGGCTT
ACCATCTGGCCCCAGTGCTGCAATGATACCGCGAGACCCACGCTCACCGGCTCCAGATTTATCAGCAATA
AACCAGCCAGCCGGAAGGGCCGAGCGCAGAAGTGGTCCTGCAACTTTATCCGCCTCCATCCAGTCTATTA
ATTGTTGCCGGGAAGCTAGAGTAAGTAGTTCGCCAGTTAATAGTTTGCGCAACGTTGTTGCCATTGCTAC
AGGCATCGTGGTGTCACGCTCGTCGTTTGGTATGGCTTCATTCAGCTCCGGTTCCCAACGATCAAGGCGA
GTTACATGATCCCCCATGTTGTGCAAAAAAGCGGTTAGCTCCTTCGGTCCTCCGATCGTTGTCAGAAGTA
AGTTGGCCGCAGTGTTATCACTCATGGTTATGGCAGCACTGCATAATTCTCTTACTGTCATGCCATCCGT
AAGATGCTTTTCTGTGACTGGTGAGTACTCAACCAAGTCATTCTGAGAATAGTGTATGCGGCGACCGAGT
TGCTCTTGCCCGGCGTCAATACGGGATAATACCGCGCCACATAGCAGAACTTTAAAAGTGCTCATCATTG
GAAAACGTTCTTCGGGGCGAAAACTCTCAAGGATCTTACCGCTGTTGAGATCCAGTTCGATGTAACCCAC
TCGTGCACCCAACTGATCTTCAGCATCTTTTACTTTCACCAGCGTTTCTGGGTGAGCAAAAACAGGAAGG
CAAAATGCCGCAAAAAAGGGAATAAGGGCGACACGGAAATGTTGAATACTCATACTCTTCCTTTTTCAAT
ATTATTGAAGCATTTATCAGGGTTATTGTCTCATGAGCGGATACATATTTGAATGTATTTAGAAAAATAA
ACAAATAGGGGTTCCGCGCACATTTCCCCGAAAAGTGCCACCTAAATTGTAAGCGTTAATATTTTGTTAA
AATTCGCGTTAAATTTTTGTTAAATCAGCTCATTTTTTAACCAATAGGCCGAAATCGGCAAAATCCCTTA
TAAATCAAAAGAATAGACCGAGATAGGGT
[37 nt withheld, positions 2340-2376]
AAAGAACGTGGACTCCAACGTCAAAGG
[49 nt withheld, positions 2404-2452]
T
[91 nt withheld, positions 2454-2544]
G
[124 nt withheld, positions 2546-2669]
CCCATTCGCCATTCAGGCTGCGCAACTGTTGGGAAGGGCGATCGGTGCGGGCCTCTTCGCTATTACGCCA
GCTGGCGAAAGGGGGATGTGCTGCAAGGCGATTAAGTTGGGTAACGCCAGGGTTTTCCCAGTCACGACGT
TGTAAAACGACGGCCAGTGAGCGCGCGTAATACGACTCACTATAGGGCGAATTGGGTACGTCCCTAGGCC
TCCAAAAAAGCCTCCTCACTACTTCTGGAATAGCTCAGAGGCCGAGGCGGCCTCGGCCTCTGCATAAATA
AAAAAAATTAGTCAGCCATGGGGCGGAGAATGGGCGGAACTGGGCGGAGTTAGGGGCGGGATGGGCGGAG
TTAGGGGCGGGATAGCTAGAGCCAGACATGATAAGATACATTGATGAGTTTGGACAAACCACAACTAGAA
TGCAGTGAAAAAAATGCTTTATTTGTGAAATTTGTGATGCTATTGCTTTATTTGTAACCATTATAAGCTG
CAATAAACAAGTTCCTCTCACTCTCTGATATTCATTTCTTTGCAAGTTATAAATACTGAATAATAAGATG
ACATGAACTACTATACGTACTGCTAGAGATTTTCCACACTGACTAAAAGGGTCTGAGGGATCTCTAGTTA
CCAGAGTCACACAACAGACGGGCACACACTACTTGAAGCACTCAAGGCAAGCTTTATTGAGGCTTAAGCA
GTGGGTTCCCTAGTTAGCCAGAGAGCTCCCAGGCTCAGATCTGGTCTAACCAGAGAGACCCAGTACAAGC
AAAAAGCAGATCTTGTCTTCGTTGGGAGTGAATTAGCCCTTCCAGTCCCCCCTTTTCTTTTAAAAAGTGG
CTAAGATCTACAGCTGCCTTGTAAGTCATTGGTCTTAAAGTCGACGCGGGGAGGCGGCCCAAAGGGAGAT
CCGACTCGTCTGAGGGCGAAGGCGAAGACGCGGAAGAGGCCGCAGAGCCGGCAGCAGGCCGCGGGAAGGA
AGGTCCGCTGGATTGAGGGCCGAAGGGACGTAGCAGAAGGACGTCCCGCGCAGAATCCAGGTGGCAACAC
AGGCGAGCAGCCAAGGAAAGGACGATGATTTCCCCGACAACACCACGGAATTGTCAGTGCCCAACAGCCG
AGCCCCTGTCCAGCAGCGGGCAAGGCAGGCGGCGATGAGTTCCGCCGTGGCAATAGGGAGGGGGAAAGCG
AAAGTCCCGGAAAGGAGCTGACAGGTGGTGGCAATGCCCCAACCAGTGGGGGTTGCGTCAGCAAACACAG
TGCACACCACGCCACGTTGCCTGACAACGGGCCACAACTCCTCATAAAGAGACAGCAACCAGGATTTATA
CAAGGAGGAGAAAATGAAAGCCATACGGGAAGCAATAGCATGATACAAAGGCATTAAAGCAGCGTATCCA
CATAGCGTAAAAGGAGCAACATAGTTAAGAATACCAGTCAATCTTTCACAAATTTTGTAATCCAGAGGTT
GATTGTCGACTTAACGCGTCTACTTGTACAGCTCGTCCATGCCGCCGGTGGAGTGGCGGCCCTCGGCGCG
TTCGTACTGTTCCACGATGGTGTAGTCCTCGTTGTGGGAGGTGATGTCCAACTTGATGTTGACGTTGTAG
GCGCCGGGCAGCTGCACGGGCTTCTTGGCCTTGTAGGTGGTCTTGACCTCAGCGTCGTAGTGGCCGCCGT
CCTTCAGCTTCAGCCTCTGCTTGATCTCGCCCTTCAGGGCGCCGTCCTCGGGGTACATCCGCTCGGAGGA
GGCCTCCCAGCCCATGGTCTTCTTCTGCATTACGGGGCCGTCGGAGGGGAAGTTGGTGCCGCGCAGCTTC
ACCTTGTAGATGAACTCGCCGTCCTGCAGGGAGGAGTCCTGGGTCACGGTCACCACGCCGCCGTCCTCGA
AGTTCATCACGCGCTCCCACTTGAAGCCCTCGGGGAAGGACAGCTTCAAGTAGTCGGGGATGTCGGCGGG
GTGCTTCACGTAGGCCTTGGAGCCGTACATGAACTGAGGGGACAGGATGTCCCAGGCGAAGGGCAGGGGG
CCACCCTTGGTCACCTTCAGCTTGGCGGTCTGGGTGCCCTCGTAGGGGCGGCCCTCGCCCTCGCCCTCGA
TCTCGAACTCGTGGCCGTTCACGGAGCCCTCCATGTGCACCTTGAAGCGCATGAACTCCTTGATGATGGC
CATGTTATCCTCCTCGCCCTTGCTCACCATCTTATCGTCATCGTCTTTGTAATCCATGGTGGCGGATCCC
GCGTCACGACACCTGTGTTCTGGCGGCAAACCCGTTGCGAAAAAGAACGTTCACGGCGACTACTGCACTT
ATATACGGTTCTCCCCCACCCTCGGGAAAAAGGCGGAGCCAGTACACGACATCACTTTCCCAGTTTACCC
CGCGCCACCTTCTCTAGGCACCGGTTCAATTGCCGACCCCTCCCCCCAACTTCTCGGGGACTGTGGGCGA
TGTGCGCTCTGCCCACTGACGGGCACCGGAGCCACTCGAGCCGGCGCCAAAGTGGATCTCTGCTGTCCCT
GTAATAAACCCGAAAATTTTGAATTTTTGTAATTTGTTTTTGTAATTCTTTAGTTTGTATGTCTGTTGCT
ATTATGTCTACTATTCTTTCCCCTGCACTGTACCCCCCAATCCCCCCTTTTCTTTTAAAATTGTGGATGA
ATACTGCCATTTGTCTCAAGATCTAGAATTCAAAAAAAGCACCGACTCGGTGCCACTTTGCTGTTTCCAG
CAAAGTTGATAACGGACTAGCCTTATTTAAACTTGCTATGCTGTTTCCAGCATAGCTCTTAAACCGAGAC
TATCTGTAACCTAGCGGTGTTTCGTCCTTTCCACAAGATATATAAAGCCAAGAAATCGAAATACTTTCAA
GTTACGGTAAGCATATGATAGTCCATTTTAAAACATAATTTTAAAACTGCAAACTACCCAAGAAATTATT
ACTTTCTACGTCACGTATTTTGTACTAATATCTTTGTGTTTACAGTCAAATTAATTCTAATTATCTCTCT
AACAGCCTTGTATCGTATATGCAAATATGAAGGAATCATGGGAAATAGGCCCTCTCTGGGTCCCCTCGGG
GTTGGGAGGTGGGTCTGAAACGATAATGGTGAATATCCCTGCCTAACTCTATTCACTATAGAAAGTACAG
CAAAAACTATTCTTAAACCTACCAAGCCTCCTACTATCATTATGAATAATTTTATATACCACAGCCAATT
TGTTATGTTAAACCAATTCCACAAACTTGCCCATTTATCTAATTCCAATAATTCTTGTTCATTCTTTTCT
TGCTGGTTTTGCGATTCTTCAATTAAGGAGTGTATTAAGCTTGTGTAATTGTTAATTTCTCTGTCCCACT
CCATCCAGGTCGTGTGATTCCAAATCTGTTCCAGAGATTTATTACTCCAACTAGCATTCCAAGGCACAGC
AGTGGTGCAAATGAGTTTTCCAGAGCAACCCCAAATCCCCAGGAGCTGTTGATCCTTTAGGTATCTTTCC
ACAGCCAGGATTCTTGCCTGGAGCTGCTTGATGCCCCAGACTGTGAGTTGCAACAGATGCTGTTGCGCCT
CAATAGCCCTCAGCAAATTGTTCTGCTGCTGCACTATACCAGACAATAATTGTCTGGCCTGTACCGTCAG
CGTCATTGACGCTGCGCCCATAGTGCTTCCTGCTGCTCCCAAGAACCCAAGGAACAAAGCTCCTATTCCC
ACTGCTCTTTTTTCTCTCTGCACCACTCTTCTCTTTGCCTTGGTGGGTGCTACTCCTAATGGTTCAATTT
TTACTACTTTATATTTATATAATTCACTTCTCCAATTGTCCCTCATATCTCCTCCTCCAGGTCTGAAGAT
CAGCGGCCGCTTGCTGTGCGGTGGTCTTACTTTTGTTTTGCTCTTCCTCTATCTTGTCTAAAGCTTCCTT
GGTGTCTTTTATCTCTATCCTTTGATGCACACAATAGAGGGTTGCTACTGTATTATATAATGATCTAAGT
TCTTCTGATCCTGTCTGAAGGGATGGTTGTAGCTGTCCCAGTATTTGTCTACAGCCTTCTGATGTTTCTA
ACAGGCCAGGATTAACTGCGAATCGTTCTAGCTCCCTGCTTGCCCATACTATATGTTTTAATTTATATTT
TTTCTTTCCCCCTGGCCTTAACCGAATTTTTTCCCATCGCGATCTAATTCTCCCCCGCTTAATACTGACG
CTCTCGCACCCATCTCTCTCCTTCTAGCCTCCGCTAGTCAAAATTTTTGGCGTACTCACCAGTCGCCGCC
CCTCGCCTCTTGCCGTGCGCGCTTCAGCAAGCCGAGTCCTGCGTCGAGAGAGCTCCTCTGGTTTCCCTTT
CGCTTTCAAGTCCCTGTTCGGGCGCCACTGCTAGAGATTTTCCACACTGACTAAAAGGGTCTGAGGGATC
TCTAGTTACCAGAGTCACACAACAGACGGGCACACACTACTTGAAGCACTCAAGGCAAGCTTTATTGAGG
CTTAAGCAGTGGGTTCCCTAGTTAGCCAGAGAGCTCCCAGGCTCAGATCTGGTCTAACCAGAGAGACCCG
TTTATGTATCGAGCTAGGCACTTAAATACAATATCTCTGCAATGCGGCAATTCAGTGGTTCGTCCAATCC
ATGTCAGACCCGTCTGTTGCCTTCCTAATAAGGCACGATCGTACCACCTTACTTCCACCAATCGGCATGC
ACGGTGCTTTTTCTCTCCTTGTAAGGCATGTTGCTAACTCATCGTTACCATGTTGCAAGACTACAAGAGT
ATTGCATAAGACTACATTAAG
Features (pLannotate 1.2.2; 27 found; start..end, strand, type, name):
     23..41      -  promoter       T3 promoter: promoter for bacteriophage T3 RNA polymerase
     86..102     -  protein_bind   lac operator: The lac repressor binds to the lac operator to inhibit transcription in E. coli. This inhibition can be relieved by adding lactose or isopropyl-β-D-thiogalactopyranoside (IPTG). lac repressor encoded by lacI
    110..140     -  promoter       lac promoter: promoter for the E. coli lac operon
    155..176     -  protein_bind   CAP binding site: CAP binding activates transcription in the presence of cAMP. E. coli catabolite activator protein
    189..281     -  CDS            lacI (fragment): lac repressor; lacI; The lac repressor binds to the lac operator to inhibit transcription in E. coli. This inhibition can be relieved by adding lactose or isopropyl-β-D-thiogalactopyranoside (IPTG).
    464..1052    -  rep_origin     ori: high-copy-number ColE1/pMB1/pBR322/pUC origin of replication
   1223..2083    -  CDS            AmpR: β-lactamase; bla; confers resistance to ampicillin, carbenicillin, and related antibiotics
   2084..2188    -  promoter       AmpR promoter: bla
   2241..2669    -  rep_origin     f1 ori (sequence partly withheld): f1 bacteriophage origin of replication; arrow indicates direction of (+) strand synthesis
   2674..2829    -  CDS            lacZα (fragment): LacZα fragment of β-galactosidase; lacZ fragment
   2837..2855    +  promoter       T7 promoter: promoter for bacteriophage T7 RNA polymerase
   2876..3011    -  rep_origin     SV40 ori: SV40 origin of replication
   3051..3172    -  polyA_signal   SV40 poly(A) signal: SV40 polyadenylation signal
   3250..3483    -  LTR            3' LTR (ΔU3): self-inactivating 3' long terminal repeat (LTR) from HIV-1
   3485..3504    -  misc_feature   cPPT/CTS (fragment): central polypurine tract and central termination sequence of HIV-1
   3555..4143    -  misc_feature   WPRE: woodchuck hepatitis virus posttranscriptional regulatory element
   4159..4869    -  CDS            mCherry: monomeric derivative of DsRed fluorescent protein (Shaner et al., 2004) mammalian codon-optimized
   4922..5133    -  promoter       EF-1α core promoter: core promoter for human elongation factor EF-1α
   5202..5319    -  misc_feature   cPPT/CTS: central polypurine tract and central termination sequence of HIV-1
   5402..5445    -  misc_RNA       tracrRNA (fragment): trans-activating CRISPR RNA for the Streptococcus pyogenes CRISPR/Cas9 system
   5493..5733    -  promoter       U6 promoter: RNA polymerase III promoter for human U6 snRNA
   5737..5763    -  CDS            Rev (fragment): human immunodeficiency virus 1 (HIV-1) Rev protein; rev; enhances nuclear export of unspliced and incompletely spliced viral mRNAs
   6140..6373    -  misc_feature   RRE: The Rev response element (RRE) of HIV-1 allows for Rev-dependent mRNA export from the nucleus to the cytoplasm.
   6519..6882    -  CDS            HIV-1 gag (fragment): gag protein from human immunodeficiency virus 1; gag
   6866..6991    -  misc_feature   HIV-1 Ψ: packaging signal of human immunodeficiency virus type 1
   7038..7218    -  LTR            5' LTR (truncated): truncated 5' long terminal repeat (LTR) from HIV-1
   7219..7445    -  promoter       RSV promoter: Rous sarcoma virus enhancer/promoter
