[The description below was written by a language model from this plasmid's Addgene catalogue record and pLannotate feature annotations shown in this document.]
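Description:
MDM4_Deletion_Downstream_gRNA_2 is a guide RNA expression plasmid built on the LRCherry2.1 backbone. It is catalogued as a mammalian expression vector, but its feature table shows the architecture of a third-generation, self-inactivating HIV-1 lentiviral transfer vector. An RSV promoter fused to a truncated 5' LTR drives production of the viral genomic RNA. This is followed by the Ψ packaging signal with a gag fragment, the Rev response element for Rev-dependent nuclear export, a cPPT/CTS, a WPRE, and a ΔU3 3' LTR that silences LTR promoter activity after integration. An SV40 poly(A) signal and SV40 origin lie downstream of the 3' LTR. In bacteria the plasmid is maintained through a high-copy ColE1/pUC-type origin with ampicillin resistance. It also carries an f1 origin and leftover cloning-vector elements: lac promoter and operator, lacZα and lacI fragments, and T3 and T7 promoters.

The payload consists of two expression units between the LTRs. A human U6 RNA polymerase III promoter transcribes a single guide RNA, which combines a 20-nt spacer with a Streptococcus pyogenes Cas9 scaffold (annotated as a tracrRNA fragment). An EF-1α core promoter drives mammalian codon-optimized mCherry, the only marker for identifying or sorting cells that received the vector, since no drug-resistance gene for mammalian cells is annotated. No Cas9 is encoded, so the nuclease must be provided separately. The spacer targets human genomic sequence immediately downstream of MDM4. The construct is meant to be used with the companion MDM4_Deletion_Upstream gRNA plasmids, so that cuts on both sides of the locus excise the MDM4 gene.
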