Addgene plasmid #195137: MDM4_Deletion_Downstream_gRNA_2
Purpose: gRNA in a third generation gRNA backbone with mCherry, targeting region immediately downstream of MDM4, to be used with MDM4_Deletion_Upstream_gRNA_1/2 for MDM4 deletion
Depositing lab: Jason Sheltzer. Depositing organization: Cold Spring Harbor Laboratory. Publication: Oncogene-like addiction to aneuploidy in human cancers. Girish V, Lakhani AA, Thompson SL, Scaduto CM, Brown LM, Hagenson RA, Sausville EL, Mendelson BE, Kandikuppa PK, Lukow DA, Yuan ML, Stevens EC, Lee SN, Schukken KM, Akalu SM, Vasudevan A, Zou C, Salovska B, Li W, Smith JC, Taylor AM, Martienssen RA, Liu Y, Sun R, Sheltzer JM. Science. 2023 Jul 6:eadg4521. doi: 10.1126/science.adg4521. PubMed 37410869.
Backbone
  Vector backbone: LRCherry2.1
  Vector type: Mammalian Expression
  Selectable markers: mCherry
Growth in bacteria
  Bacterial resistance: Ampicillin, 100 μg/mL
  Growth temperature: 37°C
  Growth strain: NEB Stable
  Copy number: High Copy
Gene/Insert
  Gene/Insert name: MDM4 Deletion Downstream gRNA 2
  gRNA/shRNA sequence: CTAGGTTACAGATAGTCTCG
  Species: H. sapiens (human)
  Entrez Gene: MDM4 (a.k.a. BMFS6, HDMX, MDMX, MRP1)
  Cloning method: Restriction Enzyme; 5′ cloning site Unknown (unknown if destroyed)
Terms and licenses: Academic/Nonprofit Terms; Industry Terms: Not Available to Industry
Depositor comments: Please visit https://doi.org/10.1101/2023.01.09.523344 for bioRxiv preprint.
How to cite: MDM4_Deletion_Downstream_gRNA_2 was a gift from Jason Sheltzer (Addgene plasmid # 195137 ; http://n2t.net/addgene:195137 ; RRID:Addgene_195137)
